>Addgene plasmid #161135 | pDONR221-SLC25A31_STOP | depositor full sequence | sequence record 312204 | Full Sequence
CTTTCCTGCGTTATCCCCTGATTCTGTGGATAACCGTATTACCGCCTTTGAGTGAGCTGATACCGCTCGC
CGCAGCCGAACGACCGAGCGCAGCGAGTCAGTGAGCGAGGAAGCGGAAGAGCGCCCAATACGCAAACCGC
CTCTCCCCGCGCGTTGGCCGATTCATTAATGCAGCTGGCACGACAGGTTTCCCGACTGGAAAGCGGGCAG
TGAGCGCAACGCAATTAATACGCGTACCGCTAGCCAGGAAGAGTTTGTAGAAACGCAAAAAGGCCATCCG
TCAGGATGGCCTTCTGCTTAGTTTGATGCCTGGCAGTTTATGGCGGGCGTCCTGCCCGCCACCCTCCGGG
CCGTTGCTTCACAACGTTCAAATCCGCTCCCGGCGGATTTGTCCTACTCAGGAGAGCGTTCACCGACAAA
CAACAGATAAAACGAAAGGCCCAGTCTTCCGACTGAGCCTTTCGTTTTATTTGATGCCTGGCAGTTCCCT
ACTCTCGCGTTAACGCTAGCATGGATGTTTTCCCAGTCACGACGTTGTAAAACGACGGCCAGTCTTAAGC
TCGGGCCCCAAATAATGATTTTATTTTGACTGATAGTGACCTGTTCGTTGCAACACATTGATGAGCAATG
CTTTTTTATAATGCCAACTTTGTACAAAAAAGCAGGCTCCACCATGCACCGCGAGCCAGCCAAGAAGAAG
GCCGAGAAGCGGCTGTTCGACGCCAGCTCCTTTGGCAAGGATCTGCTGGCAGGAGGAGTGGCAGCAGCCG
TGAGCAAGACCGCCGTGGCCCCCATCGAGAGAGTGAAGCTGCTGCTGCAGGTGCAGGCCTCTAGCAAGCA
GATCAGCCCAGAGGCCAGGTATAAGGGCATGGTGGACTGCCTGGTGAGAATCCCCAGGGAGCAGGGCTTC
TTTTCCTTCTGGCGCGGCAACCTGGCCAATGTGATCCGGTATTTTCCTACACAGGCCCTGAACTTCGCCT
TTAAGGATAAGTACAAGCAGCTGTTCATGTCCGGCGTGAACAAGGAGAAGCAGTTCTGGAGATGGTTTCT
GGCCAATCTGGCATCTGGAGGAGCAGCAGGAGCCACCAGCCTGTGCGTGGTGTATCCTCTGGACTTCGCA
AGGACAAGGCTGGGAGTGGATATCGGCAAGGGCCCAGAGGAGCGCCAGTTTAAGGGCCTGGGCGACTGTA
TCATGAAGATCGCCAAGTCTGATGGAATCGCAGGACTGTACCAGGGATTCGGCGTGTCCGTGCAGGGCAT
CATCGTGTACCGGGCCTCTTATTTTGGCGCCTACGACACCGTGAAGGGCCTGCTGCCCAAGCCTAAGAAG
ACACCCTTCCTGGTGTCTTTCTTTATCGCCCAGGTGGTGACCACATGCAGCGGCATCCTGTCCTATCCTT
TTGACACCGTGCGGAGAAGGATGATGATGCAGAGCGGCGAGGCCAAGAGACAGTATAAGGGCACACTGGA
TTGTTTCGTGAAGATCTACCAGCACGAGGGCATCTCCTCTTTCTTTAGAGGCGCCTTTTCCAATGTGCTG
AGGGGAACCGGAGGCGCCCTGGTGCTGGTGCTGTACGACAAGATCAAGGAGTTCTTTCACATCGATATCG
GCGGCAGGTAAGACCCAGCTTTCTTGTACAAAGTTGGCATTATAAGAAAGCATTGCTTATCAATTTGTTG
CAACGAACAGGTCACTATCAGTCAAAATAAAATCATTATTTGCCATCCAGCTGATATCCCCTATAGTGAG
TCGTATTACATGGTCATAGCTGTTTCCTGGCAGCTCTGGCCCGTGTCTCAAAATCTCTGATGTTACATTG
CACAAGATAAAATAATATCATCATGAACAATAAAACTGTCTGCTTACATAAACAGTAATACAAGGGGTGT
TATGAGCCATATTCAACGGGAAACGTCGAGGCCGCGATTAAATTCCAACATGGATGCTGATTTATATGGG
TATAAATGGGCTCGCGATAATGTCGGGCAATCAGGTGCGACAATCTATCGCTTGTATGGGAAGCCCGATG
CGCCAGAGTTGTTTCTGAAACATGGCAAAGGTAGCGTTGCCAATGATGTTACAGATGAGATGGTCAGACT
AAACTGGCTGACGGAATTTATGCCTCTTCCGACCATCAAGCATTTTATCCGTACTCCTGATGATGCATGG
TTACTCACCACTGCGATCCCCGGAAAAACAGCATTCCAGGTATTAGAAGAATATCCTGATTCAGGTGAAA
ATATTGTTGATGCGCTGGCAGTGTTCCTGCGCCGGTTGCATTCGATTCCTGTTTGTAATTGTCCTTTTAA
CAGCGATCGCGTATTTCGTCTCGCTCAGGCGCAATCACGAATGAATAACGGTTTGGTTGATGCGAGTGAT
TTTGATGACGAGCGTAATGGCTGGCCTGTTGAACAAGTCTGGAAAGAAATGCATAAACTTTTGCCATTCT
CACCGGATTCAGTCGTCACTCATGGTGATTTCTCACTTGATAACCTTATTTTTGACGAGGGGAAATTAAT
AGGTTGTATTGATGTTGGACGAGTCGGAATCGCAGACCGATACCAGGATCTTGCCATCCTATGGAACTGC
CTCGGTGAGTTTTCTCCTTCATTACAGAAACGGCTTTTTCAAAAATATGGTATTGATAATCCTGATATGA
ATAAATTGCAGTTTCATTTGATGCTCGATGAGTTTTTCTAATCAGAATTGGTTAATTGGTTGTAACACTG
GCAGAGCATTACGCTGACTTGACGGGACGGCGCAAGCTCATGACCAAAATCCCTTAACGTGAGTTACGCG
TCGTTCCACTGAGCGTCAGACCCCGTAGAAAAGATCAAAGGATCTTCTTGAGATCCTTTTTTTCTGCGCG
TAATCTGCTGCTTGCAAACAAAAAAACCACCGCTACCAGCGGTGGTTTGTTTGCCGGATCAAGAGCTACC
AACTCTTTTTCCGAAGGTAACTGGCTTCAGCAGAGCGCAGATACCAAATACTGTTCTTCTAGTGTAGCCG
TAGTTAGGCCACCACTTCAAGAACTCTGTAGCACCGCCTACATACCTCGCTCTGCTAATCCTGTTACCAG
TGGCTGCTGCCAGTGGCGATAAGTCGTGTCTTACCGGGTTGGACTCAAGACGATAGTTACCGGATAAGGC
GCAGCGGTCGGGCTGAACGGGGGGTTCGTGCACACAGCCCAGCTTGGAGCGAACGACCTACACCGAACTG
AGATACCTACAGCGTGAGCTATGAGAAAGCGCCACGCTTCCCGAAGGGAGAAAGGCGGACAGGTATCCGG
TAAGCGGCAGGGTCGGAACAGGAGAGCGCACGAGGGAGCTTCCAGGGGGAAACGCCTGGTATCTTTATAG
TCCTGTCGGGTTTCGCCACCTCTGACTTGAGCGTCGATTTTTGTGATGCTCGTCAGGGGGGCGGAGCCTA
TGGAAAAACGCCAGCAACGCGGCCTTTTTACGGTTCCTGGCCTTTTGCTGGCCTTTTGCTCACATGTT
Features (pLannotate 1.2.2; 10 found; start..end, strand, type, name):
    121..213     +  CDS            lacI (fragment): lac repressor; lacI; The lac repressor binds to the lac operator to inhibit transcription in E. coli. This inhibition can be relieved by adding lactose or isopropyl-β-D-thiogalactopyranoside (IPTG).
    268..295     -  terminator     rrnB T2 terminator: transcription terminator T2 from the E. coli rrnB gene
    427..470     +  terminator     rrnB T1 terminator: Escherichia coli rrnB; transcription terminator T1 from the E. coli rrnB gene
    517..553     -  CDS            lacZα (fragment): LacZα fragment of β-galactosidase; lacZ fragment
    569..668     +  protein_bind   attL1: mutant version of attL; recombination site for the Gateway® LR reaction LR Clonase™
    674..1618    +  CDS            SLC25A31: ADT4_HUMAN - Also known as AAC4 From Homo sapiens (Human).
   1623..1722    -  protein_bind   attL2: mutant version of attL; recombination site for the Gateway® LR reaction LR Clonase™
   1740..1758    -  promoter       T7 promoter: promoter for bacteriophage T7 RNA polymerase
   1892..2701    +  CDS            KanR: aminoglycoside phosphotransferase; aph(3')-Ia; confers resistance to kanamycin in bacteria or G418 (Geneticin®) in eukaryotes
   2848..3436    +  rep_origin     ori: high-copy-number ColE1/pMB1/pBR322/pUC origin of replication
