[The description below was written by a language model from this plasmid's Addgene catalogue record and pLannotate feature annotations shown in this document.]
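Description:
pDONR221-SLC25A31_STOP is a Gateway entry clone built on the pDONR221 backbone, carrying a codon-optimized open reading frame for human SLC25A31 (also known as ANT4 or AAC4), a member of the SLC25 mitochondrial carrier family annotated as ADP/ATP translocase 4. The plasmid is about 3.5 kb and is maintained in E. coli at high copy through a ColE1/pUC-type origin, with selection by the kanamycin resistance gene (aminoglycoside phosphotransferase). Although the catalogue lists it under mammalian expression, the feature table shows no eukaryotic promoter upstream of the ORF. The construct is a shuttle intermediate rather than an expression vector in its own right.

The roughly 948 bp insert sits between attL1 and attL2, the recombination sites used in the Gateway LR reaction, so the ORF can be transferred directionally into any attR-containing destination vector that supplies the desired promoter, tags and selection markers. This version retains a stop codon at the end of the ORF, which makes it suitable for untagged expression or N-terminal fusions provided by the destination vector, but not for C-terminal fusions; the depositors note that a companion clone without the stop codon exists for that purpose. Upstream rrnB T1 and T2 terminators insulate the cassette from read-through transcription in bacteria. A T7 promoter lies just outside attL2, and short lacI and lacZα fragments are backbone remnants with no evident function here. M13 forward and reverse priming sites flank the insert for sequence verification. The clone belongs to a consortium collection of solute carrier transporter ORFs intended for subcloning into custom expression vectors for transporter research and drug discovery.
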