Addgene plasmid #161135: pDONR221-SLC25A31_STOP
Purpose: Gateway entry clone with codon-optimized ORF sequence for subcloning into custom expression vectors. Contains a STOP codon at the end of the codon-optimized ORF sequence.
Depositing lab: RESOLUTE Consortium & Giulio Superti-Furga. Depositing organization: CeMM Research Center for Molecular Medicine. Publication: The RESOLUTE consortium: unlocking SLC transporters for drug discovery. Superti-Furga G, Lackner D, Wiedmer T, Ingles-Prieto A, Barbosa B, Girardi E, Goldmann U, Gurtl B, Klavins K, Klimek C, Lindinger S, Lineiro-Retes E, Muller AC, Onstein S, Redinger G, Reil D, Sedlyarov V, Wolf G, Crawford M, Everley R, ... Steppan CM. Nat Rev Drug Discov. 2020 Jul;19(7):429-430. doi: 10.1038/d41573-020-00056-6. PubMed 32265506.
Backbone
  Vector backbone: pDONR221
  Backbone manufacturer: ThermoFisher Scientific
  Backbone size w/o insert (bp): 2550
  Vector type: Mammalian Expression
Growth in bacteria
  Bacterial resistance: Kanamycin, 50 μg/mL
  Growth temperature: 37°C
  Growth strain: NEB Stable
  Copy number: High Copy
Gene/Insert
  Gene/Insert name: SLC25A31 (alt name: DKFZP434N1235, ANT4)
  Species: H. sapiens (human)
  Insert size (bp): 948
  Entrez Gene: SLC25A31 (a.k.a. AAC4, ANT4, SFEC35kDa, DKFZp434N1235)
  Cloning method: Gateway Cloning
  Sequencing primers: 5′ M13-fwd; 3′ M13-rev
Terms and licenses: Academic/Nonprofit Terms; Industry Terms
Depositor comments: This plasmid contains a STOP codon at the end of the codon-optimized ORF. For the version of this plasmid that does not contain a STOP codon, please see Addgene plasmid 131969 For more information on the full Resolute plasmid collection, please see www.addgene.org/depositor-collections/re-solute/. Please provide your feedback on this plasmid to the RESOLUTE consortium by filling out their RESOLUTE repository feedback form: https://forms.office.com/Pages/ResponsePage.aspx?id=0e05yklzmkS7rjFGQL4N7z4feCLQvEJAmVcOCM_u885UN1JJRko0Ukg4TVQwNTZLOUxPQVJWT1NHUCQlQCN0PWcu
How to cite: pDONR221-SLC25A31_STOP was a gift from RESOLUTE Consortium & Giulio Superti-Furga (Addgene plasmid # 161135 ; http://n2t.net/addgene:161135 ; RRID:Addgene_161135)
