>Addgene plasmid #161135 | pDONR221-SLC25A31_STOP | depositor partial sequence | sequence record 312205 | Codon-optimized ORF of SLC25A31
ATGCACCGCGAGCCAGCCAAGAAGAAGGCCGAGAAGCGGCTGTTCGACGCCAGCTCCTTTGGCAAGGATC
TGCTGGCAGGAGGAGTGGCAGCAGCCGTGAGCAAGACCGCCGTGGCCCCCATCGAGAGAGTGAAGCTGCT
GCTGCAGGTGCAGGCCTCTAGCAAGCAGATCAGCCCAGAGGCCAGGTATAAGGGCATGGTGGACTGCCTG
GTGAGAATCCCCAGGGAGCAGGGCTTCTTTTCCTTCTGGCGCGGCAACCTGGCCAATGTGATCCGGTATT
TTCCTACACAGGCCCTGAACTTCGCCTTTAAGGATAAGTACAAGCAGCTGTTCATGTCCGGCGTGAACAA
GGAGAAGCAGTTCTGGAGATGGTTTCTGGCCAATCTGGCATCTGGAGGAGCAGCAGGAGCCACCAGCCTG
TGCGTGGTGTATCCTCTGGACTTCGCAAGGACAAGGCTGGGAGTGGATATCGGCAAGGGCCCAGAGGAGC
GCCAGTTTAAGGGCCTGGGCGACTGTATCATGAAGATCGCCAAGTCTGATGGAATCGCAGGACTGTACCA
GGGATTCGGCGTGTCCGTGCAGGGCATCATCGTGTACCGGGCCTCTTATTTTGGCGCCTACGACACCGTG
AAGGGCCTGCTGCCCAAGCCTAAGAAGACACCCTTCCTGGTGTCTTTCTTTATCGCCCAGGTGGTGACCA
CATGCAGCGGCATCCTGTCCTATCCTTTTGACACCGTGCGGAGAAGGATGATGATGCAGAGCGGCGAGGC
CAAGAGACAGTATAAGGGCACACTGGATTGTTTCGTGAAGATCTACCAGCACGAGGGCATCTCCTCTTTC
TTTAGAGGCGCCTTTTCCAATGTGCTGAGGGGAACCGGAGGCGCCCTGGTGCTGGTGCTGTACGACAAGA
TCAAGGAGTTCTTTCACATCGATATCGGCGGCAGGTAA
